Addgene plasmid #221875: pcDNA3.1(+)-N-DYK_K164R PCNA_ΔGG ubiquitin
Purpose: Expresses FLAG-tagged K164R PCNA fused with ΔGG Ubiquitin in mammalian cells
Depositing lab: Roger Woodgate. Depositing organization: National Institute of Child Health and Human Development (NICHD). Publication: Human DNA polymerase eta is regulated by mutually exclusive mono-ubiquitination and mono-NEDDylation. Moreno NC, Korchak EJ, Latancia MT, D'Orlando DA, Adegbenro T, Barnes RP, Bezsonova I, Woodgate R, Ashton NW. Nucleic Acids Res. 2026 Feb 5;54(4):gkag098. doi: 10.1093/nar/gkag098. PubMed 41693564.
Backbone
  Vector backbone: pcDNA3.1(+)-N-DYK
  Total vector size (bp): 6452
  Vector type: Mammalian Expression
  Selectable markers: Neomycin (select with G418)
Growth in bacteria
  Bacterial resistance: Ampicillin, 100 μg/mL
  Growth temperature: 37°C
  Growth strain: DH5alpha
  Copy number: High Copy
Gene/Insert
  Gene/Insert name: PCNA
  Species: H. sapiens (human)
  Mutation: K164R
  Entrez Gene: PCNA (a.k.a. ATLD2)
  Promoter: CMV
  Tag / fusion protein: Ubiquitin ΔGG (C terminal on insert); FLAG (N terminal on backbone)
  Cloning method: Restriction Enzyme; 5′ cloning site NheI (not destroyed); 3′ cloning site NotI (not destroyed)
  Sequencing primers: 5′ TAATACGACTCACTATAGGG
Terms and licenses: Academic/Nonprofit Terms; Industry Terms: Not Available to Industry
Depositor comments: Modification of plasmid "pcDNA3.1(+)-N-DYK_K164R PCNA" (Addgene #221874), with the CDS of ubiquitin ΔGG fused to the C-terminus of PCNA. Please visit https://doi.org/10.1101/2024.10.12.618026 for bioRxiv preprint.
How to cite: pcDNA3.1(+)-N-DYK_K164R PCNA_ΔGG ubiquitin was a gift from Roger Woodgate (Addgene plasmid # 221875 ; http://n2t.net/addgene:221875 ; RRID:Addgene_221875)
