[The description below was written by a language model from this plasmid's Addgene catalogue record and pLannotate feature annotations shown in this document.]
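Description:
pcDNA3.1(+)-N-DYK_K164R PCNA_ΔGG ubiquitin is a 6,452 bp mammalian expression plasmid built on the pcDNA3.1(+)-N-DYK backbone. It is maintained in E. coli at high copy through a ColE1/pUC-type origin with ampicillin selection (AmpR under its own bla promoter), and it also carries an f1 origin. For mammalian cells, an SV40 early promoter drives the neomycin phosphotransferase gene followed by the SV40 poly(A) signal, allowing G418 selection of stable transfectants. Short annotated fragments such as the truncated HIV-1 LTR, ble, lacI and the lac promoter/operator region appear to be backbone remnants or partial sequence matches rather than functional parts of the design.

The expression cassette uses the CMV immediate early enhancer and promoter, with a T7 promoter just downstream, and terminates at the bovine growth hormone polyadenylation signal. The open reading frame begins with the backbone-encoded N-terminal FLAG (DYK) epitope; the feature table's "3xFLAG fragment" is short enough to be consistent with a single FLAG unit. This is followed by human PCNA carrying the K164R substitution, and then a ubiquitin coding sequence lacking its C-terminal diglycine (ΔGG), fused to the PCNA C-terminus. The insert sits between NheI and NotI sites. According to the depositor, it derives from the corresponding K164R PCNA plasmid by addition of the ubiquitin ΔGG sequence.

K164 is the well-known ubiquitination site of PCNA, so the K164R change prevents modification there, while removing the terminal glycines stops the fused ubiquitin from being conjugated to other proteins. Such a fusion is generally used as a stable, non-cleavable mimic of mono-ubiquitinated PCNA. The associated work concerns regulation of human DNA polymerase eta by mono-ubiquitination and mono-NEDDylation.
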