Features (pLannotate 1.2.2; 22 found; start..end, strand, type, name):
     28..80      -  misc_feature   bom (fragment): basis of mobility region from pBR322
    235..614     +  enhancer       CMV enhancer: human cytomegalovirus immediate early enhancer
    615..818     +  promoter       CMV promoter: human cytomegalovirus (CMV) immediate early promoter
    814..847     +  LTR            5' LTR (truncated) (fragment): truncated 5' long terminal repeat (LTR) from HIV-1
    863..881     +  promoter       T7 promoter: promoter for bacteriophage T7 RNA polymerase
    926..950     +  CDS            3xFLAG (fragment): three tandem FLAG® epitope tags
    956..1738    +  CDS            PCNA: PCNA_HUMAN - Experimental evidence at protein level: Swiss-Prot protein existence level 1. Auxiliary protein of DNA polymerase delta and is involved in the control of eukaryotic DNA replication by increasing the polymerase's processibility during elongation of the leading strand. Induces a robust stimulatory effect on the 3'-5' exonuclease and 3'- phosphodiesterase, but not apurinic-apyrimidinic (AP) endonuclease, APEX2 activities. Has to be loaded onto DNA in order to be able to stimulate APEX2. Plays a key role in DNA damage response (DDR) by being conveniently positioned at the replication
   1778..1966    +  CDS            UBIQ_LUMTE: Experimental evidence at protein level: Swiss-Prot protein existence level 1. Ubiquitin exists either covalently attached to another protein, or free (unanchored). When covalently bound, it is conjugated to target proteins via an isopeptide bond either as a monomer (monoubiquitin), a polymer linked via different Lys residues of the ubiquitin (polyubiquitin chains) or a linear polymer linked via the initiator Met of the ubiquitin (linear polyubiquitin chains). Polyubiquitin chains, when attached to a target protein, have different functions depending on the Lys residue of the ubiquitin that is
   2049..2273    +  polyA_signal   bGH poly(A) signal: bovine growth hormone polyadenylation signal
   2277..2298    +  promoter       SV40 promoter (fragment): SV40 enhancer and early promoter
   2319..2747    +  rep_origin     f1 ori (sequence partly withheld): f1 bacteriophage origin of replication; arrow indicates direction of (+) strand synthesis
   2761..3090    +  promoter       SV40 promoter: SV40 enhancer and early promoter
   3157..3948    +  CDS            neo: KKA2_KLEPN - Also known as kan, nptII. Experimental evidence at protein level: Swiss-Prot protein existence level 1. Resistance to kanamycin, neomycin, paromomycin, ribostamycin, butirosin and gentamicin B. From Klebsiella pneumoniae.
   3972..4130    +  CDS            ble (fragment): BLE_KLEPN - Experimental evidence at protein level: Swiss-Prot protein existence level 1. Binding protein with a strong affinity to the bleomycin family of antibiotics. Binds to CL990; an antimitotic-antibiotic compound. From Klebsiella pneumoniae.
   4125..4246    +  polyA_signal   SV40 poly(A) signal: SV40 polyadenylation signal
   4319..4335    -  protein_bind   lac operator: The lac repressor binds to the lac operator to inhibit transcription in E. coli. This inhibition can be relieved by adding lactose or isopropyl-β-D-thiogalactopyranoside (IPTG). lac repressor encoded by lacI
   4343..4373    -  promoter       lac promoter: promoter for the E. coli lac operon
   4388..4409    -  protein_bind   CAP binding site: CAP binding activates transcription in the presence of cAMP. E. coli catabolite activator protein
   4422..4514    -  CDS            lacI (fragment): lac repressor; lacI; The lac repressor binds to the lac operator to inhibit transcription in E. coli. This inhibition can be relieved by adding lactose or isopropyl-β-D-thiogalactopyranoside (IPTG).
   4697..5285    -  rep_origin     ori: high-copy-number ColE1/pMB1/pBR322/pUC origin of replication
   5456..6316    -  CDS            AmpR: β-lactamase; bla; confers resistance to ampicillin, carbenicillin, and related antibiotics
   6317..6421    -  promoter       AmpR promoter: bla
>Addgene plasmid #221875 | pcDNA3.1(+)-N-DYK_K164R PCNA_ΔGG ubiquitin | addgene full sequence | sequence record 437542 | Addgene NGS Result
GACGGATCGGGAGATCTCCCGATCCCCTATGGTGCACTCTCAGTACAATCTGCTCTGATGCCGCATAGTT
AAGCCAGTATCTGCTCCCTGCTTGTGTGTTGGAGGTCGCTGAGTAGTGCGCGAGCAAAATTTAAGCTACA
ACAAGGCAAGGCTTGACCGACAATTGCATGAAGAATCTGCTTAGGGTTAGGCGTTTTGCGCTGCTTCGCG
ATGTACGGGCCAGATATACGCGTTGACATTGATTATTGACTAGTTATTAATAGTAATCAATTACGGGGTC
ATTAGTTCATAGCCCATATATGGAGTTCCGCGTTACATAACTTACGGTAAATGGCCCGCCTGGCTGACCG
CCCAACGACCCCCGCCCATTGACGTCAATAATGACGTATGTTCCCATAGTAACGCCAATAGGGACTTTCC
ATTGACGTCAATGGGTGGAGTATTTACGGTAAACTGCCCACTTGGCAGTACATCAAGTGTATCATATGCC
AAGTACGCCCCCTATTGACGTCAATGACGGTAAATGGCCCGCCTGGCATTATGCCCAGTACATGACCTTA
TGGGACTTTCCTACTTGGCAGTACATCTACGTATTAGTCATCGCTATTACCATGGTGATGCGGTTTTGGC
AGTACATCAATGGGCGTGGATAGCGGTTTGACTCACGGGGATTTCCAAGTCTCCACCCCATTGACGTCAA
TGGGAGTTTGTTTTGGCACCAAAATCAACGGGACTTTCCAAAATGTCGTAACAACTCCGCCCCATTGACG
CAAATGGGCGGTAGGCGTGTACGGTGGGAGGTCTATATAAGCAGAGCTCTCTGGCTAACTAGAGAACCCA
CTGCTTACTGGCTTATCGAAATTAATACGACTCACTATAGGGAGACCCAAGCTGGCTAGCGTTTAAACTT
AAGCTTGCCACCATGGATTACAAGGATGACGACGATAAGGGTACCATGTTCGAGGCGCGCCTGGTCCAGG
GCTCCATCCTCAAGAAGGTGTTGGAGGCACTCAAGGACCTCATCAACGAGGCCTGCTGGGATATTAGCTC
CAGCGGTGTAAACCTGCAGAGCATGGACTCGTCCCACGTCTCTTTGGTGCAGCTCACCCTGCGGTCTGAG
GGCTTCGACACCTACCGCTGCGACCGCAACCTGGCCATGGGCGTGAACCTCACCAGTATGTCCAAAATAC
TAAAATGCGCCGGCAATGAAGATATCATTACACTAAGGGCCGAAGATAACGCGGATACCTTGGCGCTAGT
ATTTGAAGCACCAAACCAGGAGAAAGTTTCAGACTATGAAATGAAGTTGATGGATTTAGATGTTGAACAA
CTTGGAATTCCAGAACAGGAGTACAGCTGTGTAGTAAAGATGCCTTCTGGTGAATTTGCACGTATATGCC
GAGATCTCAGCCATATTGGAGATGCTGTTGTAATTTCCTGTGCAAGGGACGGAGTGAAATTTTCTGCAAG
TGGAGAACTTGGAAATGGAAACATTAAATTGTCACAGACAAGTAATGTCGATAAAGAGGAGGAAGCTGTT
ACCATAGAGATGAATGAACCAGTTCAACTAACTTTTGCACTGAGGTACCTGAACTTCTTTACAAAAGCCA
CTCCACTCTCTTCAACGGTGACACTCAGTATGTCTGCAGATGTACCCCTTGTTGTAGAGTATAAAATTGC
GGATATGGGACACTTAAAATACTACTTGGCTCCCAAGATCGAGGATGAAGAAGGATCTGGATCCATGCAG
ATTTTTGTGAAAACCCTGACCGGCAAAACCATTACCCTGGAAGTGGAACCGAGCGATACCATTGAAAACG
TGAAAGCGAAAATTCAGGATAAAGAAGGCATTCCGCCGGATCAGCAGCGTCTGATTTTTGCGGGTAAACA
GCTGGAAGATGGTCGTACCCTGAGCGATTATAACATTCAGAAAGAAAGCACCCTGCATCTGGTTCTGCGT
CTGCGTTGATAAGAATTCTGCAGATATCCAGCACAGTGGCGGCCGCTCGAGTCTAGAGGGCCCGTTTAAA
CCCGCTGATCAGCCTCGACTGTGCCTTCTAGTTGCCAGCCATCTGTTGTTTGCCCCTCCCCCGTGCCTTC
CTTGACCCTGGAAGGTGCCACTCCCACTGTCCTTTCCTAATAAAATGAGGAAATTGCATCGCATTGTCTG
AGTAGGTGTCATTCTATTCTGGGGGGTGGGGTGGGGCAGGACAGCAAGGGGGAGGATTGGGAAGACAATA
GCAGGCATGCTGGGGATGCGGTGGGCTCTATGGCTTCTGAGGCGGAAAGAACCAGCTGGGGCTCTAGGGG
GTATCCCC
[124 nt withheld, positions 2319-2442]
C
[91 nt withheld, positions 2444-2534]
A
[49 nt withheld, positions 2536-2584]
CCTTTGACGTTGGAGTCCACGTTCTTT
[37 nt withheld, positions 2612-2648]
ACCCTATCTCGGTCTATTCTTTTGATTTATAAGGGATTTTGCCGATTTCGGCCTATTGGTTAAAAAATGA
GCTGATTTAACAAAAATTTAACGCGAATTAATTCTGTGGAATGTGTGTCAGTTAGGGTGTGGAAAGTCCC
CAGGCTCCCCAGCAGGCAGAAGTATGCAAAGCATGCATCTCAATTAGTCAGCAACCAGGTGTGGAAAGTC
CCCAGGCTCCCCAGCAGGCAGAAGTATGCAAAGCATGCATCTCAATTAGTCAGCAACCATAGTCCCGCCC
CTAACTCCGCCCATCCCGCCCCTAACTCCGCCCAGTTCCGCCCATTCTCCGCCCCATGGCTGACTAATTT
TTTTTATTTATGCAGAGGCCGAGGCCGCCTCTGCCTCTGAGCTATTCCAGAAGTAGTGAGGAGGCTTTTT
TGGAGGCCTAGGCTTTTGCAAAAAGCTCCCGGGAGCTTGTATATCCATTTTCGGATCTGATCAAGAGACA
GGATGAGGATCGTTTCGCATGATTGAACAAGATGGATTGCACGCAGGTTCTCCGGCCGCTTGGGTGGAGA
GGCTATTCGGCTATGACTGGGCACAACAGACAATCGGCTGCTCTGATGCCGCCGTGTTCCGGCTGTCAGC
GCAGGGGCGCCCGGTTCTTTTTGTCAAGACCGACCTGTCCGGTGCCCTGAATGAACTGCAGGACGAGGCA
GCGCGGCTATCGTGGCTGGCCACGACGGGCGTTCCTTGCGCAGCTGTGCTCGACGTTGTCACTGAAGCGG
GAAGGGACTGGCTGCTATTGGGCGAAGTGCCGGGGCAGGATCTCCTGTCATCTCACCTTGCTCCTGCCGA
GAAAGTATCCATCATGGCTGATGCAATGCGGCGGCTGCATACGCTTGATCCGGCTACCTGCCCATTCGAC
CACCAAGCGAAACATCGCATCGAGCGAGCACGTACTCGGATGGAAGCCGGTCTTGTCGATCAGGATGATC
TGGACGAAGAGCATCAGGGGCTCGCGCCAGCCGAACTGTTCGCCAGGCTCAAGGCGCGCATGCCCGACGG
CGAGGATCTCGTCGTGACCCATGGCGATGCCTGCTTGCCGAATATCATGGTGGAAAATGGCCGCTTTTCT
GGATTCATCGACTGTGGCCGGCTGGGTGTGGCGGACCGCTATCAGGACATAGCGTTGGCTACCCGTGATA
TTGCTGAAGAGCTTGGCGGCGAATGGGCTGACCGCTTCCTCGTGCTTTACGGTATCGCCGCTCCCGATTC
GCAGCGCATCGCCTTCTATCGCCTTCTTGACGAGTTCTTCTGAGCGGGACTCTGGGGTTCGAAATGACCG
ACCAAGCGACGCCCAACCTGCCATCACGAGATTTCGATTCCACCGCCGCCTTCTATGAAAGGTTGGGCTT
CGGAATCGTTTTCCGGGACGCCGGCTGGATGATCCTCCAGCGCGGGGATCTCATGCTGGAGTTCTTCGCC
CACCCCAACTTGTTTATTGCAGCTTATAATGGTTACAAATAAAGCAATAGCATCACAAATTTCACAAATA
AAGCATTTTTTTCACTGCATTCTAGTTGTGGTTTGTCCAAACTCATCAATGTATCTTATCATGTCTGTAT
ACCGTCGACCTCTAGCTAGAGCTTGGCGTAATCATGGTCATAGCTGTTTCCTGTGTGAAATTGTTATCCG
CTCACAATTCCACACAACATACGAGCCGGAAGCATAAAGTGTAAAGCCTGGGGTGCCTAATGAGTGAGCT
AACTCACATTAATTGCGTTGCGCTCACTGCCCGCTTTCCAGTCGGGAAACCTGTCGTGCCAGCTGCATTA
ATGAATCGGCCAACGCGCGGGGAGAGGCGGTTTGCGTATTGGGCGCTCTTCCGCTTCCTCGCTCACTGAC
TCGCTGCGCTCGGTCGTTCGGCTGCGGCGAGCGGTATCAGCTCACTCAAAGGCGGTAATACGGTTATCCA
CAGAATCAGGGGATAACGCAGGAAAGAACATGTGAGCAAAAGGCCAGCAAAAGGCCAGGAACCGTAAAAA
GGCCGCGTTGCTGGCGTTTTTCCATAGGCTCCGCCCCCCTGACGAGCATCACAAAAATCGACGCTCAAGT
CAGAGGTGGCGAAACCCGACAGGACTATAAAGATACCAGGCGTTTCCCCCTGGAAGCTCCCTCGTGCGCT
CTCCTGTTCCGACCCTGCCGCTTACCGGATACCTGTCCGCCTTTCTCCCTTCGGGAAGCGTGGCGCTTTC
TCATAGCTCACGCTGTAGGTATCTCAGTTCGGTGTAGGTCGTTCGCTCCAAGCTGGGCTGTGTGCACGAA
CCCCCCGTTCAGCCCGACCGCTGCGCCTTATCCGGTAACTATCGTCTTGAGTCCAACCCGGTAAGACACG
ACTTATCGCCACTGGCAGCAGCCACTGGTAACAGGATTAGCAGAGCGAGGTATGTAGGCGGTGCTACAGA
GTTCTTGAAGTGGTGGCCTAACTACGGCTACACTAGAAGAACAGTATTTGGTATCTGCGCTCTGCTGAAG
CCAGTTACCTTCGGAAAAAGAGTTGGTAGCTCTTGATCCGGCAAACAAACCACCGCTGGTAGCGGTGGTT
TTTTTGTTTGCAAGCAGCAGATTACGCGCAGAAAAAAAGGATCTCAAGAAGATCCTTTGATCTTTTCTAC
GGGGTCTGACGCTCAGTGGAACGAAAACTCACGTTAAGGGATTTTGGTCATGAGATTATCAAAAAGGATC
TTCACCTAGATCCTTTTAAATTAAAAATGAAGTTTTAAATCAATCTAAAGTATATATGAGTAAACTTGGT
CTGACAGTTACCAATGCTTAATCAGTGAGGCACCTATCTCAGCGATCTGTCTATTTCGTTCATCCATAGT
TGCCTGACTCCCCGTCGTGTAGATAACTACGATACGGGAGGGCTTACCATCTGGCCCCAGTGCTGCAATG
ATACCGCGAGACCCACGCTCACCGGCTCCAGATTTATCAGCAATAAACCAGCCAGCCGGAAGGGCCGAGC
GCAGAAGTGGTCCTGCAACTTTATCCGCCTCCATCCAGTCTATTAATTGTTGCCGGGAAGCTAGAGTAAG
TAGTTCGCCAGTTAATAGTTTGCGCAACGTTGTTGCCATTGCTACAGGCATCGTGGTGTCACGCTCGTCG
TTTGGTATGGCTTCATTCAGCTCCGGTTCCCAACGATCAAGGCGAGTTACATGATCCCCCATGTTGTGCA
AAAAAGCGGTTAGCTCCTTCGGTCCTCCGATCGTTGTCAGAAGTAAGTTGGCCGCAGTGTTATCACTCAT
GGTTATGGCAGCACTGCATAATTCTCTTACTGTCATGCCATCCGTAAGATGCTTTTCTGTGACTGGTGAG
TACTCAACCAAGTCATTCTGAGAATAGTGTATGCGGCGACCGAGTTGCTCTTGCCCGGCGTCAATACGGG
ATAATACCGCGCCACATAGCAGAACTTTAAAAGTGCTCATCATTGGAAAACGTTCTTCGGGGCGAAAACT
CTCAAGGATCTTACCGCTGTTGAGATCCAGTTCGATGTAACCCACTCGTGCACCCAACTGATCTTCAGCA
TCTTTTACTTTCACCAGCGTTTCTGGGTGAGCAAAAACAGGAAGGCAAAATGCCGCAAAAAAGGGAATAA
GGGCGACACGGAAATGTTGAATACTCATACTCTTCCTTTTTCAATATTATTGAAGCATTTATCAGGGTTA
TTGTCTCATGAGCGGATACATATTTGAATGTATTTAGAAAAATAAACAAATAGGGGTTCCGCGCACATTT
CCCCGAAAAGTGCCACCTGACGTC
